Addgene plasmid #173094: ARH2-c003
Purpose: Expression of recombinant fusion protein in E. coli
Depositing lab: Lari Lehtiö. Depositing organization: University of Oulu. Publication: A molecular toolbox for ADP-ribosyl binding proteins. Sowa ST, Galera-Prat A, Wazir S, Alanen HI, Maksimainen MM, Lehtio L. Cell Rep Methods. 2021 Dec 20;1(8):100121. doi: 10.1016/j.crmeth.2021.100121. Epub 2021 Nov 11. PubMed 34786571.
Backbone
  Vector backbone: pNIC-CFP
  Vector type: Bacterial Expression
Growth in bacteria
  Bacterial resistance: Kanamycin, 50 μg/mL
  Growth temperature: 37°C
  Growth strain: DH5alpha
  Copy number: Low Copy
Gene/Insert
  Gene/Insert name: ADPRHL1
  Species: H. sapiens (human)
  Mutation: E2-K354, codon optimized
  Entrez Gene: ADPRHL1 (a.k.a. ARH2)
  Tag / fusion protein: mCerulean (N terminal on backbone)
  Cloning method: Ligation Independent Cloning
Terms and licenses: Academic/Nonprofit Terms; Industry Terms: Not Available to Industry
Depositor comments: Please visit https://www.biorxiv.org/content/10.1101/2021.05.31.445082v2 for bioRxiv preprint.
How to cite: ARH2-c003 was a gift from Lari Lehtiö (Addgene plasmid # 173094 ; http://n2t.net/addgene:173094 ; RRID:Addgene_173094)
