[The description below was written by a language model from this plasmid's Addgene catalogue record and pLannotate feature annotations shown in this document.]
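Description:
ARH2-c003 is a bacterial expression plasmid built on the pNIC-CFP backbone, a pET-style vector of about 7.1 kb designed for producing recombinant fusion proteins in E. coli. It carries a ColE1/pBR322-type origin together with the rop gene and bom region, consistent with its catalogued low copy number, and is selected with kanamycin through an aph(3')-Ia resistance gene. An f1 origin is also present, and short fragments annotated as tetracycline resistance sequence are non-functional remnants of the pBR322-derived backbone.

The expression cassette is driven by a T7 promoter followed by a lac operator and the strong T7 gene 10 ribosome binding site, with a plasmid-borne lacI gene supplying repressor. Transcription therefore depends on a host that supplies T7 RNA polymerase and is induced with IPTG, and it ends at a T7 terminator. The open reading frame begins with mCerulean, a monomeric cyan fluorescent protein supplied by the backbone, fused at its C-terminus to a codon-optimized human ADPRHL1 (ARH2) sequence covering residues E2 to K354, inserted by ligation independent cloning. The feature table also detects a polyhistidine-coding stretch and a fragment resembling a T7 gene 10-derived solubility tag downstream of the insert; the record does not indicate whether these are in frame with the fusion or lie beyond its stop codon.

The plasmid belongs to a toolbox of constructs for ADP-ribosyl binding proteins, in which it provides a cyan-fluorescent ARH2 fusion for purification from E. coli. The catalogue entry does not detail the specific assays it is used in.
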