Features (pLannotate 1.2.2; 20 found; start..end, strand, type, name):
     22..736     +  CDS            mCerulean (fragment): enhanced monomeric variant of CFP (Rizzo et al., 2004) mammalian codon-optimized
    781..1842    +  CDS            ADPRHL1: ARHL1_HUMAN - Also known as ARH2. Experimental evidence at transcript level: Swiss-Prot protein existence level 2. From Homo sapiens (Human).
   1917..1934    +  CDS            9xHis (fragment): 9xHis affinity tag
   1944..1993    +  CDS            SET1 (fragment): solubility-enhancement tag derived from T7 phage gene 10B
   2001..2048    +  terminator     T7 terminator: transcription terminator for bacteriophage T7 RNA polymerase
   2085..2513    +  rep_origin     f1 ori (sequence partly withheld): f1 bacteriophage origin of replication; arrow indicates direction of (+) strand synthesis
   2566..2623    +  promoter       AmpR promoter (fragment): bla
   2632..3447    -  CDS            KanR: aminoglycoside phosphotransferase; aph(3')-Ia; confers resistance to kanamycin in bacteria or G418 (Geneticin®) in eukaryotes
   3569..4157    +  rep_origin     ori: high-copy-number ColE1/pMB1/pBR322/pUC origin of replication
   4343..4482    -  misc_feature   bom: basis of mobility region from pBR322
   4584..4775    -  CDS            rop: Rop protein, which maintains plasmids at low copy number; rop
   4792..5172    +  CDS            YPB1_ECOLX: Protein predicted: Swiss-Prot protein existence level 4. From Escherichia coli.
   5244..5535    -  CDS            TcR (fragment): tetracycline efflux protein; tet; confers resistance to tetracycline
   5550..5571    -  protein_bind   CAP binding site: CAP binding activates transcription in the presence of cAMP. E. coli catabolite activator protein
   5584..6666    -  CDS            lacI: lac repressor; lacI; The lac repressor binds to the lac operator to inhibit transcription in E. coli. This inhibition can be relieved by adding lactose or isopropyl-β-D-thiogalactopyranoside (IPTG).
   6667..6744    -  promoter       lacI promoter: lacI
   6752..7031    -  CDS            TcR (fragment): tetracycline efflux protein; tet; confers resistance to tetracycline
   7053..7071    +  promoter       T7 promoter: promoter for bacteriophage T7 RNA polymerase
   7072..7096    +  protein_bind   lac operator: The lac repressor binds to the lac operator to inhibit transcription in E. coli. This inhibition can be relieved by adding lactose or isopropyl-β-D-thiogalactopyranoside (IPTG). lac repressor encoded by lacI
   7111..7133    +  RBS            RBS: efficient ribosome binding site from bacteriophage T7 gene 10 (Olins and Rangwala, 1989)
>Addgene plasmid #173094 | ARH2-c003 | addgene full sequence | sequence record 347406 | Addgene NGS Result
ATGCACCATCATCATCATCATGTGAGCAAGGGCGAGGAGCTGTTCACCGGGGTGGTGCCCATCCTGGTCG
AGCTGGACGGCGACGTAAACGGCCACAGGTTCAGCGTGTCCGGCGAGGGCGAGGGCGATGCCACCTACGG
CAAGCTGACCCTGAAGTTCATCTGCACCACCGGCAAGCTGCCCGTGCCCTGGCCCACCCTCGTGACCACC
CTGACCTGGGGCGTGCAGTGCTTCGCCCGCTACCCCGACCACATGAAGCAGCACGACTTCTTCAAGTCCG
CCATGCCCGAAGGCTACGTCCAGGAGCGTACCATCTTCTTCAAGGACGACGGCAACTACAAGACCCGCGC
CGAGGTGAAGTTCGAGGGCGACACCCTGGTGAACCGCATCGAGCTGAAGGGCATCGACTTCAAGGAGGAC
GGCAACATCCTGGGGCACAAGCTGGAGTACAACGCCATCAGCGACAACGTCTATATCACCGCCGACAAGC
AGAAGAACGGCATCAAGGCCCACTTCAAGATCCGCCACAACATCGAGGACGGCAGCGTGCAGCTCGCCGA
CCACTACCAGCAGAACACCCCCATCGGCGACGGCCCCGTGCTGCTGCCCGACAACCACTACCTGAGCACC
CAGTCCAAGCTGAGCAAAGACCCCAACGAGAAGCGCGATCACATGGTCCTGCTGGAGTTCGTGACCGCCG
CCGGGATCACTCTCGGCATGGACGAGCTGTACAAGTCTTCTGGTGTAGATCTGGGTACCGAGAACTTGTA
CTTCCAATCCATGGAGAAATTCAAAGCTGCAATGCTTTTGGGCAGTGTCGGCGACGCATTGGGCTATCGT
AATGTGTGCAAAGAAAACTCGACAGTAGGCATGAAAATCCAGGAAGAATTGCAGCGCTCGGGGGGTCTGG
ATCATTTGGTGTTATCCCCGGGTGAATGGCCAGTCTCTGATAACACAATCATGCACATCGCAACAGCTGA
AGCCCTGACAACAGACTACTGGTGTCTGGATGATCTTTATCGCGAGATGGTACGTTGTTACGTAGAAATT
GTAGAGAAATTGCCAGAACGTCGTCCTGACCCAGCAACGATTGAAGGGTGCGCACAATTGAAGCCCAACA
ATTATCTTTTGGCTTGGCATACCCCGTTCAATGAAAAAGGCTCAGGATTTGGTGCAGCGACGAAGGCTAT
GTGTATCGGGTTGCGTTACTGGAAGCCCGAACGTTTAGAGACTCTTATCGAAGTTTCAGTCGAGTGCGGG
CGTATGACCCACAACCATCCCACAGGATTTTTAGGGAGCCTTTGTACGGCGCTGTTCGTGAGCTTTGCGG
CTCAAGGTAAGCCCCTTGTTCAGTGGGGACGTGATATGCTTCGCGCAGTCCCCTTAGCGGAGGAATACTG
TCGCAAGACCATTCGTCACACAGCTGAATATCAGGAGCACTGGTTTTATTTTGAAGCAAAATGGCAGTTT
TATCTTGAGGAACGCAAGATTTCAAAGGATAGTGAGAACAAGGCGATCTTCCCCGATAACTACGACGCAG
AGGAACGTGAAAAGACTTACCGTAAGTGGTCGTCTGAAGGCCGTGGAGGCCGTCGCGGACACGATGCTCC
CATGATTGCATACGATGCGTTACTTGCAGCCGGGAACTCATGGACGGAGCTTTGTCACCGTGCGATGTTC
CACGGTGGCGAGAGCGCAGCGACTGGTACGATTGCTGGATGTCTGTTTGGTCTGTTATACGGCCTGGATT
TAGTCCCTAAAGGACTGTATCAAGACTTAGAGGATAAAGAAAAATTAGAAGATTTGGGTGCAGCCTTGTA
CCGCCTTTCAACTGAGGAGAAATAGGACGGTCTCCAGTAAAGGTGGATACGGATCCGAATTCGAGCTCCG
TCGACAAGCTTGCGGCCGCACTCGAGCACCACCACCACCACCACTGAGATCCGGCTGCTAACAAAGCCCG
AAAGGAAGCTGAGTTGGCTGCTGCCACCGCTGAGCAATAACTAGCATAACCCCTTGGGGCCTCTAAACGG
GTCTTGAGGGGTTTTTTGCTGAAAGGAGGAACTATATCCGGATTGGCGAATGGG
[124 nt withheld, positions 2085-2208]
C
[91 nt withheld, positions 2210-2300]
A
[49 nt withheld, positions 2302-2350]
CCTTTGACGTTGGAGTCCACGTTCTTT
[37 nt withheld, positions 2378-2414]
ACCCTATCTCGGTCTATTCTTTTGATTTATAAGGGATTTTGCCGATTTCGGCCTATTGGTTAAAAAATGA
GCTGATTTAACAAAAATTTAACGCGAATTTTAACAAAATATTAACGCTTACAATTTAGGTGGCACTTTTC
GGGGAAATGTGCGCGGAACCCCTATTTGTTTATTTTTCTAAATACATTCAAATATGTATCCGCTCATGAA
TTAATTCTTAGAAAAACTCATCGAGCATCAAATGAAACTGCAATTTATTCATATCAGGATTATCAATACC
ATATTTTTGAAAAAGCCGTTTCTGTAATGAAGGAGAAAACTCACCGAGGCAGTTCCATAGGATGGCAAGA
TCCTGGTATCGGTCTGCGATTCCGACTCGTCCAACATCAATACAACCTATTAATTTCCCCTCGTCAAAAA
TAAGGTTATCAAGTGAGAAATCACCATGAGTGACGACTGAATCCGGTGAGAATGGCAAAAGTTTATGCAT
TTCTTTCCAGACTTGTTCAACAGGCCAGCCATTACGCTCGTCATCAAAATCACTCGCATCAACCAAACCG
TTATTCATTCGTGATTGCGCCTGAGCGAGACGAAATACGCGATCGCTGTTAAAAGGACAATTACAAACAG
GAATCGAATGCAACCGGCGCAGGAACACTGCCAGCGCATCAACAATATTTTCACCTGAATCAGGATATTC
TTCTAATACCTGGAATGCTGTTTTCCCGGGGATCGCAGTGGTGAGTAACCATGCATCATCAGGAGTACGG
ATAAAATGCTTGATGGTCGGAAGAGGCATAAATTCCGTCAGCCAGTTTAGTCTGACCATCTCATCTGTAA
CATCATTGGCAACGCTACCTTTGCCATGTTTCAGAAACAACTCTGGCGCATCGGGCTTCCCATACAATCG
ATAGATTGTCGCACCTGATTGCCCGACATTATCGCGAGCCCATTTATACCCATATAAATCAGCATCCATG
TTGGAATTTAATCGCGGCCTAGAGCAAGACGTTTCCCGTTGAATATGGCTCATAACACCCCTTGTATTAC
TGTTTATGTAAGCAGACAGTTTTATTGTTCATGACCAAAATCCCTTAACGTGAGTTTTCGTTCCACTGAG
CGTCAGACCCCGTAGAAAAGATCAAAGGATCTTCTTGAGATCCTTTTTTTCTGCGCGTAATCTGCTGCTT
GCAAACAAAAAAACCACCGCTACCAGCGGTGGTTTGTTTGCCGGATCAAGAGCTACCAACTCTTTTTCCG
AAGGTAACTGGCTTCAGCAGAGCGCAGATACCAAATACTGTCCTTCTAGTGTAGCCGTAGTTAGGCCACC
ACTTCAAGAACTCTGTAGCACCGCCTACATACCTCGCTCTGCTAATCCTGTTACCAGTGGCTGCTGCCAG
TGGCGATAAGTCGTGTCTTACCGGGTTGGACTCAAGACGATAGTTACCGGATAAGGCGCAGCGGTCGGGC
TGAACGGGGGGTTCGTGCACACAGCCCAGCTTGGAGCGAACGACCTACACCGAACTGAGATACCTACAGC
GTGAGCTATGAGAAAGCGCCACGCTTCCCGAAGGGAGAAAGGCGGACAGGTATCCGGTAAGCGGCAGGGT
CGGAACAGGAGAGCGCACGAGGGAGCTTCCAGGGGGAAACGCCTGGTATCTTTATAGTCCTGTCGGGTTT
CGCCACCTCTGACTTGAGCGTCGATTTTTGTGATGCTCGTCAGGGGGGCGGAGCCTATGGAAAAACGCCA
GCAACGCGGCCTTTTTACGGTTCCTGGCCTTTTGCTGGCCTTTTGCTCACATGTTCTTTCCTGCGTTATC
CCCTGATTCTGTGGATAACCGTATTACCGCCTTTGAGTGAGCTGATACCGCTCGCCGCAGCCGAACGACC
GAGCGCAGCGAGTCAGTGAGCGAGGAAGCGGAAGAGCGCCTGATGCGGTATTTTCTCCTTACGCATCTGT
GCGGTATTTCACACCGCAATGGTGCACTCTCAGTACAATCTGCTCTGATGCCGCATAGTTAAGCCAGTAT
ACACTCCGCTATCGCTACGTGACTGGGTCATGGCTGCGCCCCGACACCCGCCAACACCCGCTGACGCGCC
CTGACGGGCTTGTCTGCTCCCGGCATCCGCTTACAGACAAGCTGTGACCGTCTCCGGGAGCTGCATGTGT
CAGAGGTTTTCACCGTCATCACCGAAACGCGCGAGGCAGCTGCGGTAAAGCTCATCAGCGTGGTCGTGAA
GCGATTCACAGATGTCTGCCTGTTCATCCGCGTCCAGCTCGTTGAGTTTCTCCAGAAGCGTTAATGTCTG
GCTTCTGATAAAGCGGGCCATGTTAAGGGCGGTTTTTTCCTGTTTGGTCACTGATGCCTCCGTGTAAGGG
GGATTTCTGTTCATGGGGGTAATGATACCGATGAAACGAGAGAGGATGCTCACGATACGGGTTACTGATG
ATGAACATGCCCGGTTACTGGAACGTTGTGAGGGTAAACAACTGGCGGTATGGATGCGGCGGGACCAGAG
AAAAATCACTCAGGGTCAATGCCAGCGCTTCGTTAATACAGATGTAGGTGTTCCACAGGGTAGCCAGCAG
CATCCTGCGATGCAGATCCGGAACATAATGGTGCAGGGCGCTGACTTCCGCGTTTCCAGACTTTACGAAA
CACGGAAACCGAAGACCATTCATGTTGTTGCTCAGGTCGCAGACGTTTTGCAGCAGCAGTCGCTTCACGT
TCGCTCGCGTATCGGTGATTCATTCTGCTAACCAGTAAGGCAACCCCGCCAGCCTAGCCGGGTCCTCAAC
GACAGGAGCACGATCATGCGCACCCGTGGGGCCGCCATGCCGGCGATAATGGCCTGCTTCTCGCCGAAAC
GTTTGGTGGCGGGACCAGTGACGAAGGCTTGAGCGAGGGCGTGCAAGATTCCGAATACCGCAAGCGACAG
GCCGATCATCGTCGCGCTCCAGCGAAAGCGGTCCTCGCCGAAAATGACCCAGAGCGCTGCCGGCACCTGT
CCTACGAGTTGCATGATAAAGAAGACAGTCATAAGTGCGGCGACGATAGTCATGCCCCGCGCCCACCGGA
AGGAGCTGACTGGGTTGAAGGCTCTCAAGGGCATCGGTCGAGATCCCGGTGCCTAATGAGTGAGCTAACT
TACATTAATTGCGTTGCGCTCACTGCCCGCTTTCCAGTCGGGAAACCTGTCGTGCCAGCTGCATTAATGA
ATCGGCCAACGCGCGGGGAGAGGCGGTTTGCGTATTGGGCGCCAGGGTGGTTTTTCTTTTCACCAGTGAG
ACGGGCAACAGCTGATTGCCCTTCACCGCCTGGCCCTGAGAGAGTTGCAGCAAGCGGTCCACGCTGGTTT
GCCCCAGCAGGCGAAAATCCTGTTTGATGGTGGTTAACGGCGGGATATAACATGAGCTGTCTTCGGTATC
GTCGTATCCCACTACCGAGATATCCGCACCAACGCGCAGCCCGGACTCGGTAATGGCGCGCATTGCGCCC
AGCGCCATCTGATCGTTGGCAACCAGCATCGCAGTGGGAACGATGCCCTCATTCAGCATTTGCATGGTTT
GTTGAAAACCGGACATGGCACTCCAGTCGCCTTCCCGTTCCGCTATCGGCTGAATTTGATTGCGAGTGAG
ATATTTATGCCAGCCAGCCAGACGCAGACGCGCCGAGACAGAACTTAATGGGCCCGCTAACAGCGCGATT
TGCTGGTGACCCAATGCGACCAGATGCTCCACGCCCAGTCGCGTACCGTCTTCATGGGAGAAAATAATAC
TGTTGATGGGTGTCTGGTCAGAGACATCAAGAAATAACGCCGGAACATTAGTGCAGGCAGCTTCCACAGC
AATGGCATCCTGGTCATCCAGCGGATAGTTAATGATCAGCCCACTGACGCGTTGCGCGAGAAGATTGTGC
ACCGCCGCTTTACAGGCTTCGACGCCGCTTCGTTCTACCATCGACACCACCACGCTGGCACCCAGTTGAT
CGGCGCGAGATTTAATCGCCGCGACAATTTGCGACGGCGCGTGCAGGGCCAGACTGGAGGTGGCAACGCC
AATCAGCAACGACTGTTTGCCCGCCAGTTGTTGTGCCACGCGGTTGGGAATGTAATTCAGCTCCGCCATC
GCCGCTTCCACTTTTTCCCGCGTTTTCGCAGAAACGTGGCTGGCCTGGTTCACCACGCGGGAAACGGTCT
GATAAGAGACACCGGCATACTCTGCGACATCGTATAACGTTACTGGTTTCACATTCACCACCCTGAATTG
ACTCTCTTCCGGGCGCTATCATGCCATACCGCGAAAGGTTTTGCGCCATTCGATGGTGTCCGGGATCTCG
ACGCTCTCCCTTATGCGACTCCTGCATTAGGAAGCAGCCCAGTAGTAGGTTGAGGCCGTTGAGCACCGCC
GCCGCAAGGAATGGTGCATGCAAGGAGATGGCGCCCAACAGTCCCCCGGCCACGGGGCCTGCCACCATAC
CCACGCCGAAACAAGCGCTCATGAGCCCGAAGTGGCGAGCCCGATCTTCCCCATCGGTGATGTCGGCGAT
ATAGGCGCCAGCAACCGCACCTGTGGCGCCGGTGATGCCGGCCACGATGCGTCCGGCGTAGAGGATCGAG
ATCTCGATCCCGCGAAATTAATACGACTCACTATAGGGGAATTGTGAGCGGATAACAATTCCCCTCTAGA
AATAATTTTGTTTAACTTTAAGAAGGAGATATACAT
